>Addgene plasmid #80482 | PB-TAC-OK+9MS | depositor full sequence | sequence record 156077 | PB-TAC-OK+9MS sequence 11405 bps
GGAAATTGTAAACGTTAATATTTTGTTAAAATTCGCGTTAAATTTTTGTTAAATCAGCTCATTTTTTAAC
CAATAGGCCGAAATCGGCAAAATCCCTTATAAATCAAAAGAATAGACCGAGATAGGGT
[37 nt withheld, positions 129-165]
AAAGAACGTGGACTCCAACGTCAAAGG
[49 nt withheld, positions 193-241]
T
[91 nt withheld, positions 243-333]
G
[124 nt withheld, positions 335-458]
CGCGCCATTCGCCATTCAGGCTGCGCAACTGTTGGGAAGGGCGATCGGTGCGGGCCTCTTCGCTATTACG
CCAGCTGGCGAAAGGGGGATGTGCTGCAAGGCGATTAAGTTGGGTAACGCCAGGGTTTTCCCAGTCACGA
CGTTGTAAAACGACGGCCAGTGAATTGTAATACGACTCACTATAGGGCGAATTGGAGCTCGGTATTCACG
ACAGCAGGCTGAATAATAAAAAAATTAGAAACTATTATTTAACCCTAGAAAGATAATCATATTGTGACGT
ACGTTAAAGATAATCATGCGTAAAATTGACGCATGTGTTTTATCGGTCTGTATATCGAGGTTTATTTATT
AATTTGAATAGATATTAAGTTTTATTATATTTACACTTACATACTAATAATAAATTCAACAAACAATTTA
TTTATGTTTATTTATTTATTAAAAAAAAACAAAAACTCAAAATTTCTTCTATAAAGTAACAAAACTTTTA
AACATTCTCTCTTTTACAAAAATAAACTTATTTTGTACTTTAAAAACAGTCATGTTGTATTATAAAATAA
GTAATTAGCTTAACCTATACATAATAGAAACAAATTATACTTATTAGTCAGTCAGAAACAACTTTGGCAC
ATATCAATATTATGCTCTCGTTAATTAACTCGAGGGATCCAAGCTGGCCGCACGTCTCCCTATCAGTGAT
AGAGAAGTCGACACGTCTCGAGCTCCCTATCAGTGATAGAGAAGGTACGTCTAGAACGTCTCCCTATCAG
TGATAGAGAAGTCGACACGTCTCGAGCTCCCTATCAGTGATAGAGAAGGTACGTCTAGAACGTCTCCCTA
TCAGTGATAGAGAAGTCGACACGTCTCGAGCTCCCTATCAGTGATAGAGAAGGTACGTCTAGAACGTCTC
CCTATCAGTGATAGAGAAGTCGACACGTCTCGAGCTCCCTATCAGTGATAGAGAAGGTACCCCCTATATA
AGCAGAGCTCGTTTAGTGAACCGTCAGATCGCCTGGAGACGCCATCCACGCTGTTTTGACCTCCATAGAA
GACACCGGGACCGATCCAGCCTCCGCGGTGGCGGCCATCACAAGTTTGTACAAAAAAGCAGGCTGGCGCC
GGAACCAATTCAGTCGACTGGATCCGGTACCGAATTCGCCCTTAAAAAGCAGGCTCCACCTTCCCCATGG
CTGGACACCTGGCTTCAGACTTCGCCTTCTCACCCCCACCAGGTGGGGGTGATGGGTCAGCAGGGCTGGA
GCCGGGCTGGGTGGATTCTCGAACCTGGCTAAGCTTCCAAGGGCCTCCAGGTGGGCCTGGAATCGGACCA
GGCTCAGAGGTATTGGGGATCTCCCCATGTCCGCCCGCATACGAGTTCTGCGGAGGGATGGCATACTGTG
GACCTCAGGTTGGACTGGGCCTAGTCCCCCAAGTTGGCGTGGAGACTTTGCAGCCTGAGGGCCAGGCAGG
AGCACGAGTGGAAAGCAACTCAGAGGGAACCTCCTCTGAGCCCTGTGCCGACCGCCCCAATGCCGTGAAG
TTGGAGAAGGTGGAACCAACTCCCGAGGAGTCCCAGGACATGAAAGCCCTGCAGAAGGAGCTAGAACAGT
TTGCCAAGCTGCTGAAGCAGAAGAGGATCACCTTGGGGTACACCCAGGCCGACGTGGGGCTCACCCTGGG
CGTTCTCTTTGGAAAGGTGTTCAGCCAGACCACCATCTGTCGCTTCGAGGCCTTGCAGCTCAGCCTTAAG
AACATGTGTAAGCTGCGGCCCCTGCTGGAGAAGTGGGTGGAGGAAGCCGACAACAATGAGAACCTTCAGG
AGATATGCAAATCGGAGACCCTGGTGCAGGCCCGGAAGAGAAAGCGAACTAGCATTGAGAACCGTGTGAG
GTGGAGTCTGGAGACCATGTTTCTGAAGTGCCCGAAGCCCTCCCTACAGCAGATCACTCACATCGCCAAT
CAGCTTGGGCTAGAGAAGGATGTGGTTCGAGTATGGTTCTGTAACCGGCGCCAGAAGGGCAAAAGATCAA
GTATTGAGTATTCCCAACGAGAAGAGTATGAGGCTACAGGGACACCTTTCCCAGGGGGGGCTGTATCCTT
TCCTCTGCCCCCAGGTCCCCACTTTGGCACCCCAGGCTATGGAAGCCCCCACTTCACCACACTCTACTCA
GTCCCTTTTCCTGAGGGCGAGGCCTTTCCCTCTGTTCCCGTCACTGCTCTGGGCTCTCCCATGCATTCAA
ACGGGGATCTCAAAATTGTCGCTCCTGTCAAACAAACTCTTAACTTTGATTTACTCAAACTGGCTGGGGA
TGTAGAAAGCAATCCAGGTCCAATGAGGCAGCCACCTGGCGAGTCTGACATGGCTGTCAGCGACGCTCTG
CTCCCGTCCTTCTCCACGTTCGCGTCCGGCCCGGCGGGAAGGGAGAAGACACTGCGTCCAGCAGGTGCCC
CGACTAACCGTTGGCGTGAGGAACTCTCTCACATGAAGCGACTTCCCCCACTTCCCGGCCGCCCCTACGA
CCTGGCGGCGACGGTGGCCACAGACCTGGAGAGTGGCGGAGCTGGTGCAGCTTGCAGCAGTAACAACCCG
GCCCTCCTAGCCCGGAGGGAGACCGAGGAGTTCAACGACCTCCTGGACCTAGACTTTATCCTTTCCAACT
CGCTAACCCACCAGGAATCGGTGGCCGCCACCGTGACCACCTCGGCGTCAGCTTCATCCTCGTCTTCCCC
AGCGAGCAGCGGCCCTGCCAGCGCGCCCTCCACCTGCAGCTTCAGCTATCCGATCCGGGCCGGGGGTGAC
CCGGGCGTGGCTGCCAGCAACACAGGTGGAGGGCTCCTCTACAGCCGAGAATCTGCGCCACCTCCCACGG
CCCCCTTCAACCTGGCGGACATCAATGACGTGAGCCCCTCGGGCGGCTTCGTGGCTGAGCTCCTGCGGCC
GGAGTTGGACCCAGTATACATTCCGCCACAGCAGCCTCAGCCGCCAGGTGGCGGGCTGATGGGCAAGTTT
GTGCTGAAGGCGTCTCTGACCACCCCTGGCAGCGAGTACAGCAGCCCTTCGGTCATCAGTGTTAGCAAAG
GAAGCCCAGACGGCAGCCACCCCGTGGTAGTGGCGCCCTACAGCGGTGGCCCGCCGCGCATGTGCCCCAA
GATTAAGCAAGAGGCGGTCCCGTCCTGCACGGTCAGCCGGTCCCTAGAGGCCCATTTGAGCGCTGGACCC
CAGCTCAGCAACGGCCACCGGCCCAACACACACGACTTCCCCCTGGGGCGGCAGCTCCCCACCAGGACTA
CCCCTACACTGAGTCCCGAGGAACTGCTGAACAGCAGGGACTGTCACCCTGGCCTGCCTCTTCCCCCAGG
ATTCCATCCCCATCCGGGGCCCAACTACCCTCCTTTCCTGCCAGACCAGATGCAGTCACAAGTCCCCTCT
CTCCATTATCAAGAGCTCATGCCACCGGGTTCCTGCCTGCCAGAGGAGCCCAAGCCAAAGAGGGGAAGAA
GGTCGTGGCCCCGGAAAAGAACAGCCACCCACACTTGTGACTATGCAGGCTGTGGCAAAACCTATACCAA
GAGTTCTCATCTCAAGGCACACCTGCGAACTCACACAGGCGAGAAACCTTACCACTGTGACTGGGACGGC
TGTGGGTGGAAATTCGCCCGCTCCGATGAACTGACCAGGCACTACCGCAAACACACAGGGCACCGGCCCT
TTCAGTGCCAGAAGTGCGACAGGGCCTTTTCCAGGTCGGACCACCTTGCCTTACACATGAAGAGGCACTT
TCTCGAGGGCTCGGGCCAGTGTACTAATTATGCTCTCTTGAAATTGGCTGGAGATGTTGAGAGCAACCCA
GGTCCCGGCGCGCCACTGGATTTCCTTTGGGCGTTGGAAACCCCGCAGACAGCCACGACGATGCCCCTCA
ACGTGAACTTCACCAACAGGAACTATGACCTCGACTACGACTCCGTACAGCCCTATTTCATCTGCGACGA
GGAAGAGAATTTCTATCACCAGCAACAGCAGAGCGAGCTGCAGCCGCCCGCGCCCAGTGAGGATATCTGG
AAGAAATTCGAGCTGCTTCCCACCCCGCCCCTGTCCCCGAGCCGCCGCTCCGGGCTCTGCTCTCCATCCT
ATGTTGCGGTCGCTACGTCCTTCTCCCCAAGGGAAGACGATGACGGCGGCGGTGGCAACTTCTCCACCGC
CGATCAGCTGGAGATGATGACCGAGTTACTTGGAGGAGACATGGTGAACCAGAGCTTCATCTGCGATCCT
GACGACGAGACCTTCATCAAGAACATCATCATCCAGGACTGTATGTGGAGCGGTTTCTCAGCCGCTGCCA
AGCTGGTCTCGGAGAAGCTGGCCTCCTACCAGGCTGCGCGCAAAGACAGCACCAGCCTGAGCCCCGCCCG
CGGGCACAGCGTCTGCTCCACCTCCAGCCTGTACCTGCAGGACCTCACCGCCGCCGCGTCCGAGTGCATT
GACCCCTCAGTGGTCTTTCCCTACCCGCTCAACGACAGCAGCTCGCCCAAATCCTGTACCTCGTCCGATT
CCACGGCCTTCTCTCCTTCCTCGGACTCGCTGCTGTCCTCCGAGTCCTCCCCACGGGCCAGCCCTGAGCC
CCTAGTGCTGCATGAGGAGACACCGCCCACCACCAGCAGCGACTCTGAAGAAGAGCAAGAAGATGAGGAA
GAAATTGATGTGGTGTCTGTGGAGAAGAGGCAAACCCCTGCCAAGAGGTCGGAGTCGGGCTCATCTCCAT
CCCGAGGCCACAGCAAACCTCCGCACAGCCCACTGGTCCTCAAGAGGTGCCACGTCTCCACTCACCAGCA
CAACTACGCCGCACCCCCCTCCACAAGGAAGGACTATCCAGCTGCCAAGAGGGCCAAGTTGGACAGTGGC
AGGGTCCTGAAGCAGATCAGCAACAACCGCAAGTGCTCCAGCCCCAGGTCCTCAGACACGGAGGAAAACG
ACAAGAGGCGGACACACAACGTCTTGGAACGTCAGAGGAGGAACGAGCTGAAGCGCAGCTTTTTTGCCCT
GCGTGACCAGATCCCTGAATTGGAAAACAACGAAAAGGCCCCCAAGGTAGTGATCCTCAAAAAAGCCACC
GCCTACATCCTGTCCATTCAAGCAGACGAGCACAAGCTCACCTCTGAAAAGGACTTATTGAGGAAACGAC
GAGAACAGTTGAAACACAAACTCGAACAGCTTCGAAACTCTGGTGCAGGGGATCTCAAAATTGTCGCTCC
TGTCAAACAAACTCTTAACTTTGATTTACTCAAACTGGCTGGGGATGTAGAAAGCAATCCAGGTCCACTC
ATGAACAATTCGCCCTTCACCATGTATAACATGATGGAGACGGAGCTGAAGCCGCCGGGCCCGCAGCAAG
CTTCGGGGGGCGGCGGCGGAGGAGGCAACGCCACGGCGGCGGCGACCGGCGGCAACCAGAAGAACAGCCC
GGACCGCGTCAAGAGGCCCATGAACGCCTTCATGGTATGGTCCCGGGGGCAGCGGCGTAAGATGGCCCAG
GAGAACCCCAAGATGCACAACTCGGAGATCAGCAAGCGCCTGGGCGCGGAGTGGAAACTTTTGTCCGAGA
CCGAGAAGCGGCCGTTCATCGACGAGGCCAAGCGGCTGCGCGCTCTGCACATGAAGGAGCACCCGGATTA
TAAATACCGGCCGCGGCGGAAAACCAAGACGCTCATGAAGAAGGATAAGTACACGCTTCCCGGAGGCTTG
CTGGCCCCCGGCGGGAACAGCATGGCGAGCGGGGTTGGGGTGGGCGCCGGCCTGGGTGCGGGCGTGAACC
AGCGCATGGACAGCTACGCGCACATGAACGGCTGGAGCAACGGCAGCTACAGCATGATGCAGGAGCAGCT
GGGCTACCCGCAGCACCCGGGCCTCAACGCTCACGGCGCGGCACAGATGCAACCGATGCACCGCTACGAC
GTCAGCGCCCTGCAGTACAACTCCATGACCAGCTCGCAGACCTACATGAACGGCTCGCCCACCTACAGCA
TGTCCTACTCGCAGCAGGGCACCCCCGGTATGGCGCTGGGCTCCATGGGCTCTGTGGTCAAGTCCGAGGC
CAGCTCCAGCCCCCCCGTGGTTACCTCTTCCTCCCACTCCAGGGCGCCCTGCCAGGCCGGGGACCTCCGG
GACATGATCAGCATGTACCTCCCCGGCGCCGAGGTGCCGGAGCCCGCTGCGCCCAGTAGACTGCACATGG
CCCAGCACTACCAGAGCGGCCCGGTGCCCGGCACGGCCATTAACGGCACACTGCCCCTGTCGCACATGTG
AGGGCTGGAAGGGCGAATTGCCTGCAGGAATTCGCGGCCGCACTCGAGATATCTAGACCCAGCTTTCTTG
TACAAAGTGGTGATCTAGCTAAAACGCGGCCTCGAATCGAATTCCGCCCCCCCCCCTCTCCCTCCCCCCC
CCCTAACGTTACTGGCCGAAGCCGCTTGGAATAAGGCCGGTGTGCGTTTGTCTATATGTTATTTTCCACC
ATATTGCCGTCTTTTGGCAATGTGAGGGCCCGGAAACCTGGCCCTGTCTTCTTGACGAGCATTCCTAGGG
GTCTTTCCCCTCTCGCCAAAGGAATGCAAGGTCTGTTGAATGTCGTGAAGGAAGCAGTTCCTCTGGAAGC
TTCTTGAAGACAAACAACGTCTGTAGCGACCCTTTGCAGGCAGCGGAACCCCCCACCTGGCGACAGGTGC
CTCTGCGGCCAAAAGCCACGTGTATAAGATACACCTGCAAAGGCGGCACAACCCCAGTGCCACGTTGTGA
GTTGGATAGTTGTGGAAAGAGTCAAATGGCTCTCCTCAAGCGTATTCAACAAGGGGCTGAAGGATGCCCA
GAAGGTACCCCATTGTATGGGATCTGATCTGGGGCCTCGGTGCACATGCTTTACATGTGTTTAGTCGAGG
TTAAAAAAACGTCTAGGCCCCCCGAACCACGGGGACGTGGTTTTCCTTTGAAAAACACGATGATAATATG
GCCACAACCATGGTGAGCAAGGGCGAGGAGGATAACATGGCCATCATCAAGGAGTTCATGCGCTTCAAGG
TGCACATGGAGGGCTCCGTGAACGGCCACGAGTTCGAGATCGAGGGCGAGGGCGAGGGCCGCCCCTACGA
GGGCACCCAGACCGCCAAGCTGAAGGTGACCAAGGGTGGCCCCCTGCCCTTCGCCTGGGACATCCTGTCC
CCTCAGTTCATGTACGGCTCCAAGGCCTACGTGAAGCACCCCGCCGACATCCCCGACTACTTGAAGCTGT
CCTTCCCCGAGGGCTTCAAGTGGGAGCGCGTGATGAACTTCGAGGACGGCGGCGTGGTGACCGTGACCCA
GGACTCCTCCCTGCAGGACGGCGAGTTCATCTACAAGGTGAAGCTGCGCGGCACCAACTTCCCCTCCGAC
GGCCCCGTAATGCAGAAGAAGACCATGGGCTGGGAGGCCTCCTCCGAGCGGATGTACCCCGAGGACGGCG
CCCTGAAGGGCGAGATCAAGCAGAGGCTGAAGCTGAAGGACGGCGGCCACTACGACGCTGAGGTCAAGAC
CACCTACAAGGCCAAGAAGCCCGTGCAGCTGCCCGGCGCCTACAACGTCAACATCAAGTTGGACATCACC
TCCCACAACGAGGACTACACCATCGTGGAACAGTACGAACGCGCCGAGGGCCGCCACTCCACCGGCGGCA
TGGACGAGCTGTACAAGTAAAGCGGCCGCGATCTTTTTCCCTCTGCCAAAAATTATGGGGACATCATGAA
GCCCCTTGAGCATCTGACTTCTGGCTAATAAAGGAAATTTATTTTCATTGCAATAGTGTGTTGGAATTTT
TTGTGTCTCTCACTCGGAAGGACATATGGGAGGGCAAATCATTTAAAACATCAGAATGAGTATTTGGTTT
AGAGTTTGGCAACATATGCCATATGCTGGCTGCCATGAACAAAGGTGGCTATAAAGAGGTCATCAGTATA
TGAAACAGCCCCCTGCTGTCCATTCCTTATTCCATAGAAAAGCCTTGACTTGAGGTTAGATTTTTTTTAT
ATTTTGTTTTGTGTTATTTTTTTCTTTAACATCCCTAAAATTTTCCTTACATGTTTTACTAGCCAGATTT
TTCCTCCTCTCCTGACTACTCCCAGTCATAGCTGTCCCTCTTCTCTTATGAAGATCCCTCGACCTGCAGG
AATTCGATATCAAGCTCTAGCCAACAAGCTCGTCATCGCTTTGCAGAAGAGCAGAGAGGATATGCTCATC
GTCTAAAGAACTACCCATTTTATTATATATTAGTCACGATATCTATAACAAGAAAATATATATATAATAA
GTTATCACGTAAGTAGAACATGAAATAACAATATAATTATCGTATGAGTTAAATCTTAAAAGTCACGTAA
AAGATAATCATGCGTCATTTTGACTCACGCGGTCGTTATAGTTCAAAATCAGTGACACTTACCGCATTGA
CAAGCACGCCTCACGGGAGCTCCAAGCGGCGACTGAGATGTCCTAAATGCACAGCGACGGATTCGCGCTA
TTTAGAAAGAGAGAGCAATATTTCAAGAATGCATGCGTCAATTTTACGCAGACTATCTTTCTAGGGTTAA
AAAAGATTTGCGCTTTACTCGACCTAAACTTTAAACACGTCATAGAATCTTCGTTTGACAAAAACCACAT
TGTGGCCAAGCTGTGTGACGCGACGCGCGCTAAAGAATGGCAAACCAAGTCGCGCGAGGTACCCAGCTTT
TGTTCCCTTTAGTGAGGGTTAATTCCGAGCTTGGCGTAATCATGGTCATAGCTGTTTCCTGTGTGAAATT
GTTATCCGCTCACAATTCCACACAACATACGAGCCGGAAGCATAAAGTGTAAAGCCTGGGGTGCCTAATG
AGTGAGCTAACTCACATTAATTGCGTTGCGCTCACTGCCCGCTTTCCAGTCGGGAAACCTGTCGTGCCAG
CTGCATTAATGAATCGGCCAACGCGCGGGGAGAGGCGGTTTGCGTATTGGGCGCTCTTCCGCTTCCTCGC
TCACTGACTCGCTGCGCTCGGTCGTTCGGCTGCGGCGAGCGGTATCAGCTCACTCAAAGGCGGTAATACG
GTTATCCACAGAATCAGGGGATAACGCAGGAAAGAACATGTGAGCAAAAGGCCAGCAAAAGGCCAGGAAC
CGTAAAAAGGCCGCGTTGCTGGCGTTTTTCCATAGGCTCCGCCCCCCTGACGAGCATCACAAAAATCGAC
GCTCAAGTCAGAGGTGGCGAAACCCGACAGGACTATAAAGATACCAGGCGTTTCCCCCTGGAAGCTCCCT
CGTGCGCTCTCCTGTTCCGACCCTGCCGCTTACCGGATACCTGTCCGCCTTTCTCCCTTCGGGAAGCGTG
GCGCTTTCTCATAGCTCACGCTGTAGGTATCTCAGTTCGGTGTAGGTCGTTCGCTCCAAGCTGGGCTGTG
TGCACGAACCCCCCGTTCAGCCCGACCGCTGCGCCTTATCCGGTAACTATCGTCTTGAGTCCAACCCGGT
AAGACACGACTTATCGCCACTGGCAGCAGCCACTGGTAACAGGATTAGCAGAGCGAGGTATGTAGGCGGT
GCTACAGAGTTCTTGAAGTGGTGGCCTAACTACGGCTACACTAGAAGGACAGTATTTGGTATCTGCGCTC
TGCTGAAGCCAGTTACCTTCGGAAAAAGAGTTGGTAGCTCTTGATCCGGCAAACAAACCACCGCTGGTAG
CGGTGGTTTTTTTGTTTGCAAGCAGCAGATTACGCGCAGAAAAAAAGGATCTCAAGAAGATCCTTTGATC
TTTTCTACGGGGTCTGACGCTCAGTGGAACGAAAACTCACGTTAAGGGATTTTGGTCATGAGATTATCAA
AAAGGATCTTCACCTAGATCCTTTTAAATTAAAAATGAAGTTTTAAATCAATCTAAAGTATATATGAGTA
AACTTGGTCTGACAGTTACCAATGCTTAATCAGTGAGGCACCTATCTCAGCGATCTGTCTATTTCGTTCA
TCCATAGTTGCCTGACTCCCCGTCGTGTAGATAACTACGATACGGGAGGGCTTACCATCTGGCCCCAGTG
CTGCAATGATACCGCGAGACCCACGCTCACCGGCTCCAGATTTATCAGCAATAAACCAGCCAGCCGGAAG
GGCCGAGCGCAGAAGTGGTCCTGCAACTTTATCCGCCTCCATCCAGTCTATTAATTGTTGCCGGGAAGCT
AGAGTAAGTAGTTCGCCAGTTAATAGTTTGCGCAACGTTGTTGCCATTGCTACAGGCATCGTGGTGTCAC
GCTCGTCGTTTGGTATGGCTTCATTCAGCTCCGGTTCCCAACGATCAAGGCGAGTTACATGATCCCCCAT
GTTGTGCAAAAAAGCGGTTAGCTCCTTCGGTCCTCCGATCGTTGTCAGAAGTAAGTTGGCCGCAGTGTTA
TCACTCATGGTTATGGCAGCACTGCATAATTCTCTTACTGTCATGCCATCCGTAAGATGCTTTTCTGTGA
CTGGTGAGTACTCAACCAAGTCATTCTGAGAATAGTGTATGCGGCGACCGAGTTGCTCTTGCCCGGCGTC
AATACGGGATAATACCGCGCCACATAGCAGAACTTTAAAAGTGCTCATCATTGGAAAACGTTCTTCGGGG
CGAAAACTCTCAAGGATCTTACCGCTGTTGAGATCCAGTTCGATGTAACCCACTCGTGCACCCAACTGAT
CTTCAGCATCTTTTACTTTCACCAGCGTTTCTGGGTGAGCAAAAACAGGAAGGCAAAATGCCGCAAAAAA
GGGAATAAGGGCGACACGGAAATGTTGAATACTCATACTCTTCCTTTTTCAATATTATTGAAGCATTTAT
CAGGGTTATTGTCTCATGAGCGGATACATATTTGAATGTATTTAGAAAAATAAACAAATAGGGGTTCCGC
GCACATTTCCCCGAAAAGTGCCACCTG
Features (pLannotate 1.2.2; 32 found; start..end, strand, type, name):
      3..458     -  rep_origin     f1 ori (sequence partly withheld): f1 bacteriophage origin of replication; arrow indicates direction of (+) strand synthesis
    466..623     -  CDS            lacZα (fragment): LacZα fragment of β-galactosidase; lacZ fragment
    626..644     +  promoter       T7 promoter: promoter for bacteriophage T7 RNA polymerase
   1144..1164    +  promoter       tight TRE promoter (fragment): Tet-responsive promoter PTight, consisting of seven tet operator sequences followed by the minimal CMV promoter
   1181..1201    +  promoter       tight TRE promoter (fragment): Tet-responsive promoter PTight, consisting of seven tet operator sequences followed by the minimal CMV promoter
   1218..1238    +  promoter       tight TRE promoter (fragment): Tet-responsive promoter PTight, consisting of seven tet operator sequences followed by the minimal CMV promoter
   1255..1275    +  promoter       tight TRE promoter (fragment): Tet-responsive promoter PTight, consisting of seven tet operator sequences followed by the minimal CMV promoter
   1292..1312    +  promoter       tight TRE promoter (fragment): Tet-responsive promoter PTight, consisting of seven tet operator sequences followed by the minimal CMV promoter
   1329..1349    +  promoter       tight TRE promoter (fragment): Tet-responsive promoter PTight, consisting of seven tet operator sequences followed by the minimal CMV promoter
   1366..1386    +  promoter       tight TRE promoter (fragment): Tet-responsive promoter PTight, consisting of seven tet operator sequences followed by the minimal CMV promoter
   1403..1423    +  promoter       tight TRE promoter (fragment): Tet-responsive promoter PTight, consisting of seven tet operator sequences followed by the minimal CMV promoter
   1431..1476    +  promoter       TRE3GV promoter (fragment): 3rd-generation Tet-responsive promoter that can be activated by binding of Tet-On® 3G, optimized for retroviral and lentiviral vectors
   1548..1572    +  protein_bind   attB1: mutant version of attB; recombination site for the Gateway® BP reaction BP Clonase™
   1645..2700    +  CDS            Pou5f1: PO5F1_MOUSE - Also known as Oct-3, Oct-4, Otf-3, Otf3. Experimental evidence at protein level: Swiss-Prot protein existence level 1. Transcription factor that binds to the octamer motif (5'- ATTTGCAT-3') (PubMed:1972777, PubMed:1690859, PubMed:1967980, PubMed:17525163, PubMed:23376973). Forms a trimeric complex with SOX2 or SOX15 on DNA and controls the expression of a number of genes involved in embryonic development such as YES1, FGF4, UTF1 and ZFP206 (PubMed:15863505, PubMed:17097055, PubMed:17496161, PubMed:19740739). Critical for early embryogenesis and for embryonic stem cell pluripotenc
   2791..4239    +  CDS            Klf4: KLF4_MOUSE - Also known as Ezf, Gklf, Zie. Experimental evidence at protein level: Swiss-Prot protein existence level 1. Transcription factor; can act both as activator and as repressor. Binds the 5'-CACCC-3' core sequence. Binds to the promoter region of its own gene and can activate its own transcription. Regulates the expression of key transcription factors during embryonic development. Plays an important role in maintaining embryonic stem cells, and in preventing their differentiation. Required for establishing the barrier function of the skin and for postnatal maturation and maintenance o
   4255..4314    +  CDS            E2A: 2A peptide from equine rhinitis A virus polyprotein Eukaryotic ribosomes fail to insert a peptide bond between the Gly and Pro residues, yielding separate polypeptides.
   4369..5685    +  CDS            Myc: MYC_MOUSE - Experimental evidence at protein level: Swiss-Prot protein existence level 1. Transcription factor that binds DNA in a non-specific manner, yet also specifically recognizes the core sequence 5'-CAC[GA]TG-3'. Activates the transcription of growth-related genes. Binds to the VEGFA promoter, promoting VEGFA production and subsequent sprouting angiogenesis. Regulator of somatic reprogramming, controls self-renewal of embryonic stem cells. Functions with TAF6L to activate target gene expression through RNA polymerase II pause release (PubMed:31005419). From Mus musculus (Mouse).
   5800..6756    +  CDS            Sox2: SOX2_MOUSE - Also known as Sox-2. Experimental evidence at protein level: Swiss-Prot protein existence level 1. Transcription factor that forms a trimeric complex with POU5F1 (OCT3/4) on DNA and controls the expression of a number of genes involved in embryonic development such as YES1, FGF4, UTF1 and ZFP206 (PubMed:15863505, PubMed:17097055, PubMed:19740739). Binds to the proximal enhancer region of NANOG (PubMed:15863505). Critical for early embryogenesis and for embryonic stem cell pluripotency (By similarity). Downstream SRRT target that mediates the promotion of neural stem cell self-rene
   6815..6839    -  protein_bind   attB2: mutant version of attB; recombination site for the Gateway® BP reaction BP Clonase™
   6992..7454    +  misc_feature   IRES: internal ribosome entry site (IRES) of the encephalomyocarditis virus (EMCV)
   7468..8175    +  CDS            mCherry: mCherry is a basic (constitutively fluorescent) red fluorescent protein published in 2004, derived from Discosoma sp.. It is reported to be a very rapidly-maturing monomer with low acid sensitivity.
   8255..8310    +  polyA_signal   β-globin poly(A) signal: rabbit β-globin polyadenylation signal (Gil and Proudfoot, 1987)
   8642..8664    +  misc_feature   MCS (fragment): pBluescript multiple cloning site
   9065..9196    +  CDS            FP (fragment): FP25_NPVAC - Experimental evidence at protein level: Swiss-Prot protein existence level 1. From Autographa californica nuclear polyhedrosis virus (AcMNPV).
   9214..9232    -  promoter       T3 promoter: promoter for bacteriophage T3 RNA polymerase
   9275..9297    -  protein_bind   lac operator (fragment): The lac repressor binds to the lac operator to inhibit transcription in E. coli. This inhibition can be relieved by adding lactose or isopropyl-β-D-thiogalactopyranoside (IPTG). lac repressor encoded by lacI
   9301..9331    -  promoter       lac promoter: promoter for the E. coli lac operon
   9346..9367    -  protein_bind   CAP binding site: CAP binding activates transcription in the presence of cAMP. E. coli catabolite activator protein
   9380..9472    -  CDS            lacI (fragment): lac repressor; lacI; The lac repressor binds to the lac operator to inhibit transcription in E. coli. This inhibition can be relieved by adding lactose or isopropyl-β-D-thiogalactopyranoside (IPTG).
   9655..10243   -  rep_origin     ori: high-copy-number ColE1/pMB1/pBR322/pUC origin of replication
  10414..11274   -  CDS            AmpR: β-lactamase; bla; confers resistance to ampicillin, carbenicillin, and related antibiotics
  11275..11379   -  promoter       AmpR promoter: bla
