[The description below was written by a language model from this plasmid's Addgene catalogue record and pLannotate feature annotations shown in this document.]
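Description:
PB-TAC-OK+9MS is a piggyBac transposon plasmid of about 11.4 kb, built on a pBluescript backbone, for doxycycline-inducible expression of a polycistronic mouse reprogramming cassette in mammalian cells. In bacteria it is maintained through a high-copy ColE1/pUC-type origin and selected with ampicillin via the β-lactamase gene. The backbone also retains an f1 origin, lacZα and lac regulatory remnants, and flanking T7 and T3 promoters. The piggyBac terminal repeats themselves are not annotated in the feature table, although a short baculovirus-derived FP25 fragment lies next to the cassette and may be flanking sequence carried along with a transposon arm.

The payload is driven by a tetO promoter, annotated as a series of repeated tet operator elements followed by a minimal promoter, so transcription depends on a tetracycline-controlled transactivator and doxycycline. No transactivator is annotated on this plasmid, so it must presumably be supplied separately. Between attB1 and attB2 sites left by Gateway cloning sit the mouse coding sequences for Oct4 (Pou5f1), Klf4, c-Myc and Sox2, in that order. The record describes the cassette as polycistronic. An E2A peptide is annotated between Klf4 and Myc, while the linkers at the other junctions are not annotated. The "+9" refers to the long Klf4 form, residues 1-483, which was used to study how N-terminal variation in Klf4 affects reprogramming. Downstream of the cassette, an EMCV IRES drives mCherry from the same transcript, which ends at a rabbit β-globin polyadenylation signal, so red fluorescence reports cassette induction.

Stable genomic integration requires co-transfection with a separate piggyBac transposase plasmid. The construct is used for inducible generation of induced pluripotent stem cells from mouse somatic cells.
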