Addgene plasmid #80482: PB-TAC-OK+9MS
Purpose: piggyBac transposon for dox-inducible expression of the OK+9MS (Oct4, Klf4[1-483], c-Myc, Sox2) polycistronic reprogramming cassette (with mCherry)
Depositing lab: Knut Woltjen. Depositing organization: Kyoto University, Center for iPS Cell Research and Application. Publication: KLF4 N-terminal variance modulates induced reprogramming to pluripotency. Kim SI, Oceguera-Yanez F, Hirohata R, Linker S, Okita K, Yamada Y, Yamamoto T, Yamanaka S, Woltjen K. Stem Cell Reports. 2015 Apr 14;4(4):727-43. doi: 10.1016/j.stemcr.2015.02.004. Epub 2015 Mar 12. PubMed 25772473.
Backbone
  Vector backbone: pBluescript
  Backbone size w/o insert (bp): 3000
  Total vector size (bp): 11404
  Vector type: Mammalian Expression ; piggyBac transposon
Growth in bacteria
  Bacterial resistance: Ampicillin, 100 μg/mL
  Growth temperature: 37°C
  Growth strain: DH5alpha
  Copy number: High Copy
Gene/Insert
  Gene/Insert name: OK+9MS
  Species: M. musculus (mouse)
  Insert size (bp): 5115
  Mutation: Klf4 [1-483]
  Entrez Gene: Pou5f1 (a.k.a. NF-A3, Oct-3, Oct-3/4, Oct-4, Oct3, Oct3/4, Oct4, Otf-3, Otf-4, Otf3, Otf3-rs7, Otf3g, Otf4); Klf4 (a.k.a. EZF, Gklf, Zie); Myc (a.k.a. Myc2, Niard, Nird, bHLHe39); Sox2 (a.k.a. Sox-2, lcc, ysb)
  Promoter: tetO
  Cloning method: Gateway Cloning
  Sequencing primers: 5′ CCAAAAGACGGCAATATGGT; 3′ GCTGTTTTGACCTCCATAGAAGA
Terms and licenses: Academic/Nonprofit Terms; Industry Terms: Not Available to Industry
Depositor comments: Requires co-transfection with a piggyBac transposase plasmid for stable genomic integration. If you desire to use transposase with the Materials, you may contact Transposagen or other licensed vendor.
How to cite: PB-TAC-OK+9MS was a gift from Knut Woltjen (Addgene plasmid # 80482 ; http://n2t.net/addgene:80482 ; RRID:Addgene_80482)
