>Addgene plasmid #80482 | PB-TAC-OK+9MS | addgene partial sequence | sequence record 153680 | Futet-F 5'-CTCCATAGAAGACACCGGGA-3'
GCCATCACAAGTTTGTACAAAAAAGCAGGCTGGCGCCGGAACCAATTCAGTCGACTGGATCCGGTACCGA
ATTCGCCCTTAAAAAGCAGGCTCCACCTTCCCCATGGCTGGACACCTGGCTTCAGACTTCGCCTTCTCAC
CCCCACCAGGTGGGGGTGATGGGTCAGCAGGGCTGGAGCCGGGCTGGGTGGATTCTCGAACCTGGCTAAG
CTTCCAAGGGCCTCCAGGTGGGCCTGGAATCGGACCAGGCTCAGAGGTATTGGGGATCTCCCCATGTCCG
CCCGCATACGAGTTCTGCGGAGGGATGGCATACTGTGGACCTCAGGTTGGACTGGGCCTAGTCCCCCAAG
TTGGCGTGGAGACTTTGCAGCCTGAGGGCCAGGCAGGAGCACGAGTGGAAAGCAACTCAGAGGGAACCTC
CTCTGAGCCCTGTGCCGACCGCCCCAATGCCGTGAAGTTGGAGAAGGTGGAACCAACTCCCGAGGAGTCC
CAGGACATGAAAGCCCTGCAGAAGGAGCTAGAACAGTTTGCCAAGCTGCTGAAGCAGAAGAGGATCACCT
TGGGGTACACCCAGGCCGACGTGGGGCTCACCCTGGGCGTTCTCTTTGGAAAGGTGTTCAGCCAGACCAC
CATCTGTCGCTTCGAGGCCTTGCAGCTCAGCCTTAAGAACATGTGTAAGCTGCGGCCCCTGCTGGAGAAG
TGGGTGGAGGAAGCCGACAACAATGAGAACCTTCAGGAGATATGCAAATCGGAGACCCTGGTGCAGGCCC
GGAAGAGAAAGCGAACTAGCATTGAGAACCGTGTGAGGTGGAGTCTGGAGACCATGTTTCTGAAGTGCCC
GAAGCCCTCC
