>Addgene plasmid #80482 | PB-TAC-OK+9MS | addgene partial sequence | sequence record 156075 | OSJ-R 5'-CGGGCTGTTCTTCTGGTTGCC-3'
GGTGAAGGGCGAATTGTTCATGAGTGGACCTGGATTGCTTTCTACATCCCCAGCCAGTTTGAGTAAATCA
AAGTTAAGAGTTTGTTTGACAGGAGCGACAATTTTGAGATCCCCTGCACCAGAGTTTCGAAGCTGTTCGA
GTTTGTGTTTCAACTGTTCTCGTCGTTTCCTCAATAAGTCCTTTTCAGAGGTGAGCTTGTGCTCGTCTGC
TTGAATGGACAGGATGTAGGCGGTGGCTTTTTTGAGGATCACTACCTTGGGGGCCTTTTCGTTGTTTTCC
AATTCAGGGATCTGGTCACGCAGGGCAAAAAAGCTGCGCTTCAGCTCGTTCCTCCTCTGACGTTCCAAGA
CGTTGTGTGTCCGCCTCTTGTCGTTTTCCTCCGTGTCTGAGGACCTGGGGCTGGAGCACTTGCGGTTGTT
GCTGATCTGC
