>Addgene plasmid #80482 | PB-TAC-OK+9MS | addgene partial sequence | sequence record 156076 | Mombaerts-mRFPup 5'-GTGGCCGTTCACGGAGCCCTCCATG-3'
CTTGATGATGGCCATGTTATCCTCCTCGCCCTTGCTCACCATGGTTGTGGCCATATTATCATCGTGTTTT
TCAAAGGAAAACCACGTCCCCGTGGTTCGGGGGGCCTAGACGTTTTTTTAACCTCGACTAAACACATGTA
AAGCATGTGCACCGAGGCCCCAGATCAGATCCCATACAATGGGGTACCTTCTGGGCATCCTTCAGCCCCT
TGTTGAATACGCTTGAGGAGAGCCATTTGACTCTTTCCACAACTATCCAACTCACAACGTGGCACTGGGG
TTGTGCCGCCTTTGCAGGTGTATCTTATACACGTGGCTTTTGGCCGCAGAGGCACCTGTCGCCAGGTGGG
GGGTTCCGCTGCCTGCAAAGGGTCGCTACAGACGTTGTTTGTCTTCAAGAAGCTTCCAGAGGAACTGCTT
CCTTCACGACATTCAACAGACCTTGCATTCCTTTGGCGAGAGGGGAAAGACCCCTAGGAATGCTCGTCAA
GAAGACAGGGCCAGGTTTCCGGGCCCTCACATTGCCAAAAGACGGCAATATGGTGGAAAATAACATATAG
ACAAACGCACACCGGCCTTATTCCAAGCGGCTTCGGCCAGTAACGTTAGGGGGGGGGGAG
