LOCUS       Exported 11404 bp ds-DNA circular SYN 27-3月-2015
DEFINITION  KW252_PB-TAC-OK+9MS; piggyBac transposon system for dox-inducible
            iPS cell generation (OK+9MS cassette with mCherry reporter).
ACCESSION   .
VERSION     .
KEYWORDS    KW252_PB-TAC-OK+9MS
SOURCE      synthetic DNA construct
  ORGANISM  synthetic DNA construct
REFERENCE   1 (bases 1 to 11404)
  AUTHORS   Kim SI, Oceguera-Yanez F, Hirohata R, Linker S, Okita K, Yamada Y,
            Yamamoto T, Yamanaka S, Woltjen K.
  TITLE     KLF4 N-Terminal Variance Modulates Induced Reprogramming to
            Pluripotency.
  JOURNAL   Stem Cell Reports 2015.
  PUBMED    25772473
REFERENCE   2 (bases 1 to 11404)
  AUTHORS   Knut Woltjen
  TITLE     Direct Submission
  JOURNAL   Exported 2015年3月30日 from SnapGene 2.6.2 http://www.snapgene.com
COMMENT     Requires piggyBac transposase for genomic integration.
FEATURES             Location/Qualifiers
     source          1..11404
                     /organism="synthetic DNA construct"
                     /mol_type="other DNA"
     rep_origin      complement(3..458)
                     /direction=LEFT
                     /label=M13 origin
                     /note="M13 origin"
     rep_origin      13..453
                     /label=F1 ori
                     /note="F1 ori"
     CDS             complement(463..531)
                     /label=LacZ alpha
                     /note="LacZ alpha"
     primer_bind     603..619
                     /note="M13 fwd"
                     /note="common sequencing primer, one of multiple similar
                     variants"
     promoter        626..644
                     /note="T7 promoter"
                     /note="promoter for bacteriophage T7 RNA polymerase"
     protein_bind    complement(707..941)
                     /gene="piggyBac 3' inverted terminal repeat"
                     /bound_moiety="piggyBac Transposase"
                     /note="PB 3'ITR"
                     /note="Recombination site flanking the pigyBac transposon.
                     Terminates in TTAA. Contains minimal 3' ITR and flanking
                     sequence."
     protein_bind    1145..1163
                     /gene="tetO"
                     /bound_moiety="tetracycline repressor TetR"
                     /note="tet operator"
                     /note="bacterial operator O2 for the tetR and tetA genes"
     protein_bind    1182..1200
                     /gene="tetO"
                     /bound_moiety="tetracycline repressor TetR"
                     /note="tet operator"
                     /note="bacterial operator O2 for the tetR and tetA genes"
     protein_bind    1219..1237
                     /gene="tetO"
                     /bound_moiety="tetracycline repressor TetR"
                     /note="tet operator"
                     /note="bacterial operator O2 for the tetR and tetA genes"
     protein_bind    1256..1274
                     /gene="tetO"
                     /bound_moiety="tetracycline repressor TetR"
                     /note="tet operator"
                     /note="bacterial operator O2 for the tetR and tetA genes"
     protein_bind    1293..1311
                     /gene="tetO"
                     /bound_moiety="tetracycline repressor TetR"
                     /note="tet operator"
                     /note="bacterial operator O2 for the tetR and tetA genes"
     protein_bind    1330..1348
                     /gene="tetO"
                     /bound_moiety="tetracycline repressor TetR"
                     /note="tet operator"
                     /note="bacterial operator O2 for the tetR and tetA genes"
     protein_bind    1367..1385
                     /gene="tetO"
                     /bound_moiety="tetracycline repressor TetR"
                     /note="tet operator"
                     /note="bacterial operator O2 for the tetR and tetA genes"
     protein_bind    1404..1422
                     /gene="tetO"
                     /bound_moiety="tetracycline repressor TetR"
                     /note="tet operator"
                     /note="bacterial operator O2 for the tetR and tetA genes"
     misc_feature    1431..1530
                     /label=mCMV promoter
                     /note="mCMV promoter"
     protein_bind    1548..1572
                     /gene="mutant version of attB"
                     /bound_moiety="BP Clonase(TM)"
                     /note="attB1"
                     /note="recombination site for the Gateway(R) BP reaction"
     CDS             1645..6759
                     /codon_start=1
                     /note="OK+9MS cassette"
                     /translation="MAGHLASDFAFSPPPGGGDGSAGLEPGWVDSRTWLSFQGPPGGPG
                     IGPGSEVLGISPCPPAYEFCGGMAYCGPQVGLGLVPQVGVETLQPEGQAGARVESNSEG
                     TSSEPCADRPNAVKLEKVEPTPEESQDMKALQKELEQFAKLLKQKRITLGYTQADVGLT
                     LGVLFGKVFSQTTICRFEALQLSLKNMCKLRPLLEKWVEEADNNENLQEICKSETLVQA
                     RKRKRTSIENRVRWSLETMFLKCPKPSLQQITHIANQLGLEKDVVRVWFCNRRQKGKRS
                     SIEYSQREEYEATGTPFPGGAVSFPLPPGPHFGTPGYGSPHFTTLYSVPFPEGEAFPSV
                     PVTALGSPMHSNGDLKIVAPVKQTLNFDLLKLAGDVESNPGPMRQPPGESDMAVSDALL
                     PSFSTFASGPAGREKTLRPAGAPTNRWREELSHMKRLPPLPGRPYDLAATVATDLESGG
                     AGAACSSNNPALLARRETEEFNDLLDLDFILSNSLTHQESVAATVTTSASASSSSSPAS
                     SGPASAPSTCSFSYPIRAGGDPGVAASNTGGGLLYSRESAPPPTAPFNLADINDVSPSG
                     GFVAELLRPELDPVYIPPQQPQPPGGGLMGKFVLKASLTTPGSEYSSPSVISVSKGSPD
                     GSHPVVVAPYSGGPPRMCPKIKQEAVPSCTVSRSLEAHLSAGPQLSNGHRPNTHDFPLG
                     RQLPTRTTPTLSPEELLNSRDCHPGLPLPPGFHPHPGPNYPPFLPDQMQSQVPSLHYQE
                     LMPPGSCLPEEPKPKRGRRSWPRKRTATHTCDYAGCGKTYTKSSHLKAHLRTHTGEKPY
                     HCDWDGCGWKFARSDELTRHYRKHTGHRPFQCQKCDRAFSRSDHLALHMKRHFLEGSGQ
                     CTNYALLKLAGDVESNPGPGAPLDFLWALETPQTATTMPLNVNFTNRNYDLDYDSVQPY
                     FICDEEENFYHQQQQSELQPPAPSEDIWKKFELLPTPPLSPSRRSGLCSPSYVAVATSF
                     SPREDDDGGGGNFSTADQLEMMTELLGGDMVNQSFICDPDDETFIKNIIIQDCMWSGFS
                     AAAKLVSEKLASYQAARKDSTSLSPARGHSVCSTSSLYLQDLTAAASECIDPSVVFPYP
                     LNDSSSPKSCTSSDSTAFSPSSDSLLSSESSPRASPEPLVLHEETPPTTSSDSEEEQED
                     EEEIDVVSVEKRQTPAKRSESGSSPSRGHSKPPHSPLVLKRCHVSTHQHNYAAPPSTRK
                     DYPAAKRAKLDSGRVLKQISNNRKCSSPRSSDTEENDKRRTHNVLERQRRNELKRSFFA
                     LRDQIPELENNEKAPKVVILKKATAYILSIQADEHKLTSEKDLLRKRREQLKHKLEQLR
                     NSGAGDLKIVAPVKQTLNFDLLKLAGDVESNPGPLMNNSPFTMYNMMETELKPPGPQQA
                     SGGGGGGGNATAAATGGNQKNSPDRVKRPMNAFMVWSRGQRRKMAQENPKMHNSEISKR
                     LGAEWKLLSETEKRPFIDEAKRLRALHMKEHPDYKYRPRRKTKTLMKKDKYTLPGGLLA
                     PGGNSMASGVGVGAGLGAGVNQRMDSYAHMNGWSNGSYSMMQEQLGYPQHPGLNAHGAA
                     QMQPMHRYDVSALQYNSMTSSQTYMNGSPTYSMSYSQQGTPGMALGSMGSVVKSEASSS
                     PPVVTSSSHSRAPCQAGDLRDMISMYLPGAEVPEPAAPSRLHMAQHYQSGPVPGTAING
                     TLPLSHM"
     CDS             1648..2700
                     /codon_start=1
                     /note="Oct3/4"
                     /note="REFSEQ:NM_013633.3"
                     /translation="AGHLASDFAFSPPPGGGDGSAGLEPGWVDSRTWLSFQGPPGGPGI
                     GPGSEVLGISPCPPAYEFCGGMAYCGPQVGLGLVPQVGVETLQPEGQAGARVESNSEGT
                     SSEPCADRPNAVKLEKVEPTPEESQDMKALQKELEQFAKLLKQKRITLGYTQADVGLTL
                     GVLFGKVFSQTTICRFEALQLSLKNMCKLRPLLEKWVEEADNNENLQEICKSETLVQAR
                     KRKRTSIENRVRWSLETMFLKCPKPSLQQITHIANQLGLEKDVVRVWFCNRRQKGKRSS
                     IEYSQREEYEATGTPFPGGAVSFPLPPGPHFGTPGYGSPHFTTLYSVPFPEGEAFPSVP
                     VTALGSPMHSN"
     variation       1735
                     /note="rs8252753"
                     /note="Missense variant"
                     /db_xref="dbSNP:rs8252753"
     CDS             2725..2790
                     /codon_start=1
                     /product="2A peptide from foot-and-mouth disease virus
                     polyprotein"
                     /note="F2A"
                     /note="Eukaryotic ribosomes fail to insert a peptide bond
                     between the Gly and Pro residues, yielding separate
                     polypeptides."
                     /translation="VKQTLNFDLLKLAGDVESNPGP"
     variation       2791..2817
                     /note="+9aa"
                     /note="GENBANK:U20344.1"
     CDS             2794..4239
                     /codon_start=1
                     /note="Klf4"
                     /note="REFSEQ:NM_010637.3;Klf4-S"
                     /translation="RQPPGESDMAVSDALLPSFSTFASGPAGREKTLRPAGAPTNRWRE
                     ELSHMKRLPPLPGRPYDLAATVATDLESGGAGAACSSNNPALLARRETEEFNDLLDLDF
                     ILSNSLTHQESVAATVTTSASASSSSSPASSGPASAPSTCSFSYPIRAGGDPGVAASNT
                     GGGLLYSRESAPPPTAPFNLADINDVSPSGGFVAELLRPELDPVYIPPQQPQPPGGGLM
                     GKFVLKASLTTPGSEYSSPSVISVSKGSPDGSHPVVVAPYSGGPPRMCPKIKQEAVPSC
                     TVSRSLEAHLSAGPQLSNGHRPNTHDFPLGRQLPTRTTPTLSPEELLNSRDCHPGLPLP
                     PGFHPHPGPNYPPFLPDQMQSQVPSLHYQELMPPGSCLPEEPKPKRGRRSWPRKRTATH
                     TCDYAGCGKTYTKSSHLKAHLRTHTGEKPYHCDWDGCGWKFARSDELTRHYRKHTGHRP
                     FQCQKCDRAFSRSDHLALHMKRHF"
     variation       3189
                     /note="rs16802583"
                     /note="Synonymous variant"
                     /db_xref="dbSNP:rs16802583"
     variation       4185
                     /note="rs32168644"
                     /note="Synonymous variant"
                     /db_xref="dbSNP:rs32168644"
     CDS             4255..4314
                     /codon_start=1
                     /product="2A peptide from equine rhinitis A virus
                     polyprotein"
                     /note="E2A"
                     /note="Eukaryotic ribosomes fail to insert a peptide bond
                     between the Gly and Pro residues, yielding separate
                     polypeptides."
                     /translation="QCTNYALLKLAGDVESNPGP"
     CDS             4327..5685
                     /codon_start=1
                     /note="cMyc"
                     /note="REFSEQ:NM_010849.4;isoform a;non-canonical start"
                     /translation="DFLWALETPQTATTMPLNVNFTNRNYDLDYDSVQPYFICDEEENF
                     YHQQQQSELQPPAPSEDIWKKFELLPTPPLSPSRRSGLCSPSYVAVATSFSPREDDDGG
                     GGNFSTADQLEMMTELLGGDMVNQSFICDPDDETFIKNIIIQDCMWSGFSAAAKLVSEK
                     LASYQAARKDSTSLSPARGHSVCSTSSLYLQDLTAAASECIDPSVVFPYPLNDSSSPKS
                     CTSSDSTAFSPSSDSLLSSESSPRASPEPLVLHEETPPTTSSDSEEEQEDEEEIDVVSV
                     EKRQTPAKRSESGSSPSRGHSKPPHSPLVLKRCHVSTHQHNYAAPPSTRKDYPAAKRAK
                     LDSGRVLKQISNNRKCSSPRSSDTEENDKRRTHNVLERQRRNELKRSFFALRDQIPELE
                     NNEKAPKVVILKKATAYILSIQADEHKLTSEKDLLRKRREQLKHKLEQLRNSGA"
     CDS             5710..5775
                     /codon_start=1
                     /product="2A peptide from foot-and-mouth disease virus
                     polyprotein"
                     /note="F2A"
                     /note="Eukaryotic ribosomes fail to insert a peptide bond
                     between the Gly and Pro residues, yielding separate
                     polypeptides."
                     /translation="VKQTLNFDLLKLAGDVESNPGP"
     CDS             5803..6756
                     /codon_start=1
                     /note="Sox2"
                     /note="REFSEQ:NM_011443.3"
                     /translation="YNMMETELKPPGPQQASGGGGGGGNATAAATGGNQKNSPDRVKRP
                     MNAFMVWSRGQRRKMAQENPKMHNSEISKRLGAEWKLLSETEKRPFIDEAKRLRALHMK
                     EHPDYKYRPRRKTKTLMKKDKYTLPGGLLAPGGNSMASGVGVGAGLGAGVNQRMDSYAH
                     MNGWSNGSYSMMQEQLGYPQHPGLNAHGAAQMQPMHRYDVSALQYNSMTSSQTYMNGSP
                     TYSMSYSQQGTPGMALGSMGSVVKSEASSSPPVVTSSSHSRAPCQAGDLRDMISMYLPG
                     AEVPEPAAPSRLHMAQHYQSGPVPGTAINGTLPLSHM"
     protein_bind    complement(6815..6839)
                     /gene="mutant version of attB"
                     /bound_moiety="BP Clonase(TM)"
                     /note="attB2"
                     /note="recombination site for the Gateway(R) BP reaction"
     CDS             6881..7466
                     /note="IRES2"
                     /note="internal ribosome entry site (IRES) of the
                     encephalomyocarditis virus (EMCV)"
     CDS             7467..8177
                     /codon_start=1
                     /product="monomeric derivative of DsRed fluorescent protein
                     (Shaner et al., 2004)"
                     /note="mCherry"
                     /note="mammalian codon-optimized"
                     /translation="MVSKGEEDNMAIIKEFMRFKVHMEGSVNGHEFEIEGEGEGRPYEG
                     TQTAKLKVTKGGPLPFAWDILSPQFMYGSKAYVKHPADIPDYLKLSFPEGFKWERVMNF
                     EDGGVVTVTQDSSLQDGEFIYKVKLRGTNFPSDGPVMQKKTMGWEASSERMYPEDGALK
                     GEIKQRLKLKDGGHYDAEVKTTYKAKKPVQLPGAYNVNIKLDITSHNEDYTIVEQYERA
                     EGRHSTGGMDELYK"
     polyA_site      8192..8646
                     /note="beta-globin poly(A) signal"
                     /note="rabbit beta-globin polyadenylation signal"
     protein_bind    8755..9067
                     /gene="piggyBac 5' inverted terminal repeat"
                     /bound_moiety="piggyBac Transposase"
                     /note="PB 5'ITR"
                     /note="Recombination site flanking the pigyBac transposon.
                     Terminates in TTAA. Contains minimal 5' ITR and flanking
                     sequence. May contain cryptic promoter activity."
     promoter        complement(9213..9231)
                     /note="T3 promoter"
                     /note="promoter for bacteriophage T3 RNA polymerase"
     primer_bind     complement(9252..9268)
                     /note="M13 rev"
                     /note="common sequencing primer, one of multiple similar
                     variants"
     protein_bind    9276..9292
                     /bound_moiety="lac repressor encoded by lacI"
                     /note="lac operator"
                     /note="The lac repressor binds to the lac operator to
                     inhibit transcription in E. coli. This inhibition can be
                     relieved by adding lactose or
                     isopropyl-beta-D-thiogalactopyranoside (IPTG)."
     promoter        complement(9300..9330)
                     /note="lac promoter"
                     /note="promoter for the E. coli lac operon"
     protein_bind    9345..9366
                     /bound_moiety="E. coli catabolite activator protein"
                     /note="CAP binding site"
                     /note="CAP binding activates transcription in the presence
                     of cAMP."
     rep_origin      complement(9654..10242)
                     /direction=LEFT
                     /note="ori"
                     /note="high-copy-number ColE1/pMB1/pBR322/pUC origin of
                     replication"
     CDS             complement(10413..11273)
                     /codon_start=1
                     /gene="bla"
                     /product="beta-lactamase"
                     /note="AmpR"
                     /note="confers resistance to ampicillin, carbenicillin, and
                     related antibiotics"
                     /translation="MSIQHFRVALIPFFAAFCLPVFAHPETLVKVKDAEDQLGARVGYI
                     ELDLNSGKILESFRPEERFPMMSTFKVLLCGAVLSRIDAGQEQLGRRIHYSQNDLVEYS
                     PVTEKHLTDGMTVRELCSAAITMSDNTAANLLLTTIGGPKELTAFLHNMGDHVTRLDRW
                     EPELNEAIPNDERDTTMPVAMATTLRKLLTGELLTLASRQQLIDWMEADKVAGPLLRSA
                     LPAGWFIADKSGAGERGSRGIIAALGPDGKPSRIVVIYTTGSQATMDERNRQIAEIGAS
                     LIKHW"
     promoter        complement(11274..11378)
                     /gene="bla"
                     /note="AmpR promoter"
ORIGIN
        1 ggaaattgta aacgttaata ttttgttaaa attcgcgtta aatttttgtt aaatcagctc
       61 attttttaac caataggccg aaatcggcaa aatcccttat aaatcaaaag aatagaccga
      121 gatagggttg agtgttgttc cagtttggaa caagagtcca ctattaaaga acgtggactc
      181 caacgtcaaa ggnnnnnnnn nnnnnnnnnn nnnnnnnnnn nnnnnnnnnn nnnnnnnnnn
      241 ntnnnnnnnn nnnnnnnnnn nnnnnnnnnn nnnnnnnnnn nnnnnnnnnn nnnnnnnnnn
      301 nnnnnnnnnn nnnnnnnnnn nnnnnnnnnn nnngnnnnnn nnnnnnnnnn nnnnnnnnnn
      361 nnnnnnnnnn nnnnnnnnnn nnnnnnnnnn nnnnnnnnnn nnnnnnnnnn nnnnnnnnnn
      421 nnnnnnnnnn nnnnnnnnnn nnnnnnnnnn nnnnnnnncg cgccattcgc cattcaggct
      481 gcgcaactgt tgggaagggc gatcggtgcg ggcctcttcg ctattacgcc agctggcgaa
      541 agggggatgt gctgcaaggc gattaagttg ggtaacgcca gggttttccc agtcacgacg
      601 ttgtaaaacg acggccagtg aattgtaata cgactcacta tagggcgaat tggagctcgg
      661 tattcacgac agcaggctga ataataaaaa aattagaaac tattatttaa ccctagaaag
      721 ataatcatat tgtgacgtac gttaaagata atcatgcgta aaattgacgc atgtgtttta
      781 tcggtctgta tatcgaggtt tatttattaa tttgaataga tattaagttt tattatattt
      841 acacttacat actaataata aattcaacaa acaatttatt tatgtttatt tatttattaa
      901 aaaaaaacaa aaactcaaaa tttcttctat aaagtaacaa aacttttaaa cattctctct
      961 tttacaaaaa taaacttatt ttgtacttta aaaacagtca tgttgtatta taaaataagt
     1021 aattagctta acctatacat aatagaaaca aattatactt attagtcagt cagaaacaac
     1081 tttggcacat atcaatatta tgctctcgtt aattaactcg agggatccaa gctggccgca
     1141 cgtctcccta tcagtgatag agaagtcgac acgtctcgag ctccctatca gtgatagaga
     1201 aggtacgtct agaacgtctc cctatcagtg atagagaagt cgacacgtct cgagctccct
     1261 atcagtgata gagaaggtac gtctagaacg tctccctatc agtgatagag aagtcgacac
     1321 gtctcgagct ccctatcagt gatagagaag gtacgtctag aacgtctccc tatcagtgat
     1381 agagaagtcg acacgtctcg agctccctat cagtgataga gaaggtaccc cctatataag
     1441 cagagctcgt ttagtgaacc gtcagatcgc ctggagacgc catccacgct gttttgacct
     1501 ccatagaaga caccgggacc gatccagcct ccgcggtggc ggccatcaca agtttgtaca
     1561 aaaaagcagg ctggcgccgg aaccaattca gtcgactgga tccggtaccg aattcgccct
     1621 taaaaagcag gctccacctt ccccatggct ggacacctgg cttcagactt cgccttctca
     1681 cccccaccag gtgggggtga tgggtcagca gggctggagc cgggctgggt ggattctcga
     1741 acctggctaa gcttccaagg gcctccaggt gggcctggaa tcggaccagg ctcagaggta
     1801 ttggggatct ccccatgtcc gcccgcatac gagttctgcg gagggatggc atactgtgga
     1861 cctcaggttg gactgggcct agtcccccaa gttggcgtgg agactttgca gcctgagggc
     1921 caggcaggag cacgagtgga aagcaactca gagggaacct cctctgagcc ctgtgccgac
     1981 cgccccaatg ccgtgaagtt ggagaaggtg gaaccaactc ccgaggagtc ccaggacatg
     2041 aaagccctgc agaaggagct agaacagttt gccaagctgc tgaagcagaa gaggatcacc
     2101 ttggggtaca cccaggccga cgtggggctc accctgggcg ttctctttgg aaaggtgttc
     2161 agccagacca ccatctgtcg cttcgaggcc ttgcagctca gccttaagaa catgtgtaag
     2221 ctgcggcccc tgctggagaa gtgggtggag gaagccgaca acaatgagaa ccttcaggag
     2281 atatgcaaat cggagaccct ggtgcaggcc cggaagagaa agcgaactag cattgagaac
     2341 cgtgtgaggt ggagtctgga gaccatgttt ctgaagtgcc cgaagccctc cctacagcag
     2401 atcactcaca tcgccaatca gcttgggcta gagaaggatg tggttcgagt atggttctgt
     2461 aaccggcgcc agaagggcaa aagatcaagt attgagtatt cccaacgaga agagtatgag
     2521 gctacaggga cacctttccc agggggggct gtatcctttc ctctgccccc aggtccccac
     2581 tttggcaccc caggctatgg aagcccccac ttcaccacac tctactcagt cccttttcct
     2641 gagggcgagg cctttccctc tgttcccgtc actgctctgg gctctcccat gcattcaaac
     2701 ggggatctca aaattgtcgc tcctgtcaaa caaactctta actttgattt actcaaactg
     2761 gctggggatg tagaaagcaa tccaggtcca atgaggcagc cacctggcga gtctgacatg
     2821 gctgtcagcg acgctctgct cccgtccttc tccacgttcg cgtccggccc ggcgggaagg
     2881 gagaagacac tgcgtccagc aggtgccccg actaaccgtt ggcgtgagga actctctcac
     2941 atgaagcgac ttcccccact tcccggccgc ccctacgacc tggcggcgac ggtggccaca
     3001 gacctggaga gtggcggagc tggtgcagct tgcagcagta acaacccggc cctcctagcc
     3061 cggagggaga ccgaggagtt caacgacctc ctggacctag actttatcct ttccaactcg
     3121 ctaacccacc aggaatcggt ggccgccacc gtgaccacct cggcgtcagc ttcatcctcg
     3181 tcttccccag cgagcagcgg ccctgccagc gcgccctcca cctgcagctt cagctatccg
     3241 atccgggccg ggggtgaccc gggcgtggct gccagcaaca caggtggagg gctcctctac
     3301 agccgagaat ctgcgccacc tcccacggcc cccttcaacc tggcggacat caatgacgtg
     3361 agcccctcgg gcggcttcgt ggctgagctc ctgcggccgg agttggaccc agtatacatt
     3421 ccgccacagc agcctcagcc gccaggtggc gggctgatgg gcaagtttgt gctgaaggcg
     3481 tctctgacca cccctggcag cgagtacagc agcccttcgg tcatcagtgt tagcaaagga
     3541 agcccagacg gcagccaccc cgtggtagtg gcgccctaca gcggtggccc gccgcgcatg
     3601 tgccccaaga ttaagcaaga ggcggtcccg tcctgcacgg tcagccggtc cctagaggcc
     3661 catttgagcg ctggacccca gctcagcaac ggccaccggc ccaacacaca cgacttcccc
     3721 ctggggcggc agctccccac caggactacc cctacactga gtcccgagga actgctgaac
     3781 agcagggact gtcaccctgg cctgcctctt cccccaggat tccatcccca tccggggccc
     3841 aactaccctc ctttcctgcc agaccagatg cagtcacaag tcccctctct ccattatcaa
     3901 gagctcatgc caccgggttc ctgcctgcca gaggagccca agccaaagag gggaagaagg
     3961 tcgtggcccc ggaaaagaac agccacccac acttgtgact atgcaggctg tggcaaaacc
     4021 tataccaaga gttctcatct caaggcacac ctgcgaactc acacaggcga gaaaccttac
     4081 cactgtgact gggacggctg tgggtggaaa ttcgcccgct ccgatgaact gaccaggcac
     4141 taccgcaaac acacagggca ccggcccttt cagtgccaga agtgcgacag ggccttttcc
     4201 aggtcggacc accttgcctt acacatgaag aggcactttc tcgagggctc gggccagtgt
     4261 actaattatg ctctcttgaa attggctgga gatgttgaga gcaacccagg tcccggcgcg
     4321 ccactggatt tcctttgggc gttggaaacc ccgcagacag ccacgacgat gcccctcaac
     4381 gtgaacttca ccaacaggaa ctatgacctc gactacgact ccgtacagcc ctatttcatc
     4441 tgcgacgagg aagagaattt ctatcaccag caacagcaga gcgagctgca gccgcccgcg
     4501 cccagtgagg atatctggaa gaaattcgag ctgcttccca ccccgcccct gtccccgagc
     4561 cgccgctccg ggctctgctc tccatcctat gttgcggtcg ctacgtcctt ctccccaagg
     4621 gaagacgatg acggcggcgg tggcaacttc tccaccgccg atcagctgga gatgatgacc
     4681 gagttacttg gaggagacat ggtgaaccag agcttcatct gcgatcctga cgacgagacc
     4741 ttcatcaaga acatcatcat ccaggactgt atgtggagcg gtttctcagc cgctgccaag
     4801 ctggtctcgg agaagctggc ctcctaccag gctgcgcgca aagacagcac cagcctgagc
     4861 cccgcccgcg ggcacagcgt ctgctccacc tccagcctgt acctgcagga cctcaccgcc
     4921 gccgcgtccg agtgcattga cccctcagtg gtctttccct acccgctcaa cgacagcagc
     4981 tcgcccaaat cctgtacctc gtccgattcc acggccttct ctccttcctc ggactcgctg
     5041 ctgtcctccg agtcctcccc acgggccagc cctgagcccc tagtgctgca tgaggagaca
     5101 ccgcccacca ccagcagcga ctctgaagaa gagcaagaag atgaggaaga aattgatgtg
     5161 gtgtctgtgg agaagaggca aacccctgcc aagaggtcgg agtcgggctc atctccatcc
     5221 cgaggccaca gcaaacctcc gcacagccca ctggtcctca agaggtgcca cgtctccact
     5281 caccagcaca actacgccgc acccccctcc acaaggaagg actatccagc tgccaagagg
     5341 gccaagttgg acagtggcag ggtcctgaag cagatcagca acaaccgcaa gtgctccagc
     5401 cccaggtcct cagacacgga ggaaaacgac aagaggcgga cacacaacgt cttggaacgt
     5461 cagaggagga acgagctgaa gcgcagcttt tttgccctgc gtgaccagat ccctgaattg
     5521 gaaaacaacg aaaaggcccc caaggtagtg atcctcaaaa aagccaccgc ctacatcctg
     5581 tccattcaag cagacgagca caagctcacc tctgaaaagg acttattgag gaaacgacga
     5641 gaacagttga aacacaaact cgaacagctt cgaaactctg gtgcagggga tctcaaaatt
     5701 gtcgctcctg tcaaacaaac tcttaacttt gatttactca aactggctgg ggatgtagaa
     5761 agcaatccag gtccactcat gaacaattcg cccttcacca tgtataacat gatggagacg
     5821 gagctgaagc cgccgggccc gcagcaagct tcggggggcg gcggcggagg aggcaacgcc
     5881 acggcggcgg cgaccggcgg caaccagaag aacagcccgg accgcgtcaa gaggcccatg
     5941 aacgccttca tggtatggtc ccgggggcag cggcgtaaga tggcccagga gaaccccaag
     6001 atgcacaact cggagatcag caagcgcctg ggcgcggagt ggaaactttt gtccgagacc
     6061 gagaagcggc cgttcatcga cgaggccaag cggctgcgcg ctctgcacat gaaggagcac
     6121 ccggattata aataccggcc gcggcggaaa accaagacgc tcatgaagaa ggataagtac
     6181 acgcttcccg gaggcttgct ggcccccggc gggaacagca tggcgagcgg ggttggggtg
     6241 ggcgccggcc tgggtgcggg cgtgaaccag cgcatggaca gctacgcgca catgaacggc
     6301 tggagcaacg gcagctacag catgatgcag gagcagctgg gctacccgca gcacccgggc
     6361 ctcaacgctc acggcgcggc acagatgcaa ccgatgcacc gctacgacgt cagcgccctg
     6421 cagtacaact ccatgaccag ctcgcagacc tacatgaacg gctcgcccac ctacagcatg
     6481 tcctactcgc agcagggcac ccccggtatg gcgctgggct ccatgggctc tgtggtcaag
     6541 tccgaggcca gctccagccc ccccgtggtt acctcttcct cccactccag ggcgccctgc
     6601 caggccgggg acctccggga catgatcagc atgtacctcc ccggcgccga ggtgccggag
     6661 cccgctgcgc ccagtagact gcacatggcc cagcactacc agagcggccc ggtgcccggc
     6721 acggccatta acggcacact gcccctgtcg cacatgtgag ggctggaagg gcgaattgcc
     6781 tgcaggaatt cgcggccgca ctcgagatat ctagacccag ctttcttgta caaagtggtg
     6841 atctagctaa aacgcggcct cgaatcgaat tccgcccccc cccctctccc tccccccccc
     6901 ctaacgttac tggccgaagc cgcttggaat aaggccggtg tgcgtttgtc tatatgttat
     6961 tttccaccat attgccgtct tttggcaatg tgagggcccg gaaacctggc cctgtcttct
     7021 tgacgagcat tcctaggggt ctttcccctc tcgccaaagg aatgcaaggt ctgttgaatg
     7081 tcgtgaagga agcagttcct ctggaagctt cttgaagaca aacaacgtct gtagcgaccc
     7141 tttgcaggca gcggaacccc ccacctggcg acaggtgcct ctgcggccaa aagccacgtg
     7201 tataagatac acctgcaaag gcggcacaac cccagtgcca cgttgtgagt tggatagttg
     7261 tggaaagagt caaatggctc tcctcaagcg tattcaacaa ggggctgaag gatgcccaga
     7321 aggtacccca ttgtatggga tctgatctgg ggcctcggtg cacatgcttt acatgtgttt
     7381 agtcgaggtt aaaaaacgtc taggcccccc gaaccacggg gacgtggttt tcctttgaaa
     7441 aacacgatga taatatggcc acaaccatgg tgagcaaggg cgaggaggat aacatggcca
     7501 tcatcaagga gttcatgcgc ttcaaggtgc acatggaggg ctccgtgaac ggccacgagt
     7561 tcgagatcga gggcgagggc gagggccgcc cctacgaggg cacccagacc gccaagctga
     7621 aggtgaccaa gggtggcccc ctgcccttcg cctgggacat cctgtcccct cagttcatgt
     7681 acggctccaa ggcctacgtg aagcaccccg ccgacatccc cgactacttg aagctgtcct
     7741 tccccgaggg cttcaagtgg gagcgcgtga tgaacttcga ggacggcggc gtggtgaccg
     7801 tgacccagga ctcctccctg caggacggcg agttcatcta caaggtgaag ctgcgcggca
     7861 ccaacttccc ctccgacggc cccgtaatgc agaagaagac catgggctgg gaggcctcct
     7921 ccgagcggat gtaccccgag gacggcgccc tgaagggcga gatcaagcag aggctgaagc
     7981 tgaaggacgg cggccactac gacgctgagg tcaagaccac ctacaaggcc aagaagcccg
     8041 tgcagctgcc cggcgcctac aacgtcaaca tcaagttgga catcacctcc cacaacgagg
     8101 actacaccat cgtggaacag tacgaacgcg ccgagggccg ccactccacc ggcggcatgg
     8161 acgagctgta caagtaaagc ggccgcgatc tttttccctc tgccaaaaat tatggggaca
     8221 tcatgaagcc ccttgagcat ctgacttctg gctaataaag gaaatttatt ttcattgcaa
     8281 tagtgtgttg gaattttttg tgtctctcac tcggaaggac atatgggagg gcaaatcatt
     8341 taaaacatca gaatgagtat ttggtttaga gtttggcaac atatgccata tgctggctgc
     8401 catgaacaaa ggtggctata aagaggtcat cagtatatga aacagccccc tgctgtccat
     8461 tccttattcc atagaaaagc cttgacttga ggttagattt tttttatatt ttgttttgtg
     8521 ttattttttt ctttaacatc cctaaaattt tccttacatg ttttactagc cagatttttc
     8581 ctcctctcct gactactccc agtcatagct gtccctcttc tcttatgaag atccctcgac
     8641 ctgcaggaat tcgatatcaa gctctagcca acaagctcgt catcgctttg cagaagagca
     8701 gagaggatat gctcatcgtc taaagaacta cccattttat tatatattag tcacgatatc
     8761 tataacaaga aaatatatat ataataagtt atcacgtaag tagaacatga aataacaata
     8821 taattatcgt atgagttaaa tcttaaaagt cacgtaaaag ataatcatgc gtcattttga
     8881 ctcacgcggt cgttatagtt caaaatcagt gacacttacc gcattgacaa gcacgcctca
     8941 cgggagctcc aagcggcgac tgagatgtcc taaatgcaca gcgacggatt cgcgctattt
     9001 agaaagagag agcaatattt caagaatgca tgcgtcaatt ttacgcagac tatctttcta
     9061 gggttaaaaa agatttgcgc tttactcgac ctaaacttta aacacgtcat agaatcttcg
     9121 tttgacaaaa accacattgt ggccaagctg tgtgacgcga cgcgcgctaa agaatggcaa
     9181 accaagtcgc gcgaggtacc cagcttttgt tccctttagt gagggttaat tccgagcttg
     9241 gcgtaatcat ggtcatagct gtttcctgtg tgaaattgtt atccgctcac aattccacac
     9301 aacatacgag ccggaagcat aaagtgtaaa gcctggggtg cctaatgagt gagctaactc
     9361 acattaattg cgttgcgctc actgcccgct ttccagtcgg gaaacctgtc gtgccagctg
     9421 cattaatgaa tcggccaacg cgcggggaga ggcggtttgc gtattgggcg ctcttccgct
     9481 tcctcgctca ctgactcgct gcgctcggtc gttcggctgc ggcgagcggt atcagctcac
     9541 tcaaaggcgg taatacggtt atccacagaa tcaggggata acgcaggaaa gaacatgtga
     9601 gcaaaaggcc agcaaaaggc caggaaccgt aaaaaggccg cgttgctggc gtttttccat
     9661 aggctccgcc cccctgacga gcatcacaaa aatcgacgct caagtcagag gtggcgaaac
     9721 ccgacaggac tataaagata ccaggcgttt ccccctggaa gctccctcgt gcgctctcct
     9781 gttccgaccc tgccgcttac cggatacctg tccgcctttc tcccttcggg aagcgtggcg
     9841 ctttctcata gctcacgctg taggtatctc agttcggtgt aggtcgttcg ctccaagctg
     9901 ggctgtgtgc acgaaccccc cgttcagccc gaccgctgcg ccttatccgg taactatcgt
     9961 cttgagtcca acccggtaag acacgactta tcgccactgg cagcagccac tggtaacagg
    10021 attagcagag cgaggtatgt aggcggtgct acagagttct tgaagtggtg gcctaactac
    10081 ggctacacta gaaggacagt atttggtatc tgcgctctgc tgaagccagt taccttcgga
    10141 aaaagagttg gtagctcttg atccggcaaa caaaccaccg ctggtagcgg tggttttttt
    10201 gtttgcaagc agcagattac gcgcagaaaa aaaggatctc aagaagatcc tttgatcttt
    10261 tctacggggt ctgacgctca gtggaacgaa aactcacgtt aagggatttt ggtcatgaga
    10321 ttatcaaaaa ggatcttcac ctagatcctt ttaaattaaa aatgaagttt taaatcaatc
    10381 taaagtatat atgagtaaac ttggtctgac agttaccaat gcttaatcag tgaggcacct
    10441 atctcagcga tctgtctatt tcgttcatcc atagttgcct gactccccgt cgtgtagata
    10501 actacgatac gggagggctt accatctggc cccagtgctg caatgatacc gcgagaccca
    10561 cgctcaccgg ctccagattt atcagcaata aaccagccag ccggaagggc cgagcgcaga
    10621 agtggtcctg caactttatc cgcctccatc cagtctatta attgttgccg ggaagctaga
    10681 gtaagtagtt cgccagttaa tagtttgcgc aacgttgttg ccattgctac aggcatcgtg
    10741 gtgtcacgct cgtcgtttgg tatggcttca ttcagctccg gttcccaacg atcaaggcga
    10801 gttacatgat cccccatgtt gtgcaaaaaa gcggttagct ccttcggtcc tccgatcgtt
    10861 gtcagaagta agttggccgc agtgttatca ctcatggtta tggcagcact gcataattct
    10921 cttactgtca tgccatccgt aagatgcttt tctgtgactg gtgagtactc aaccaagtca
    10981 ttctgagaat agtgtatgcg gcgaccgagt tgctcttgcc cggcgtcaat acgggataat
    11041 accgcgccac atagcagaac tttaaaagtg ctcatcattg gaaaacgttc ttcggggcga
    11101 aaactctcaa ggatcttacc gctgttgaga tccagttcga tgtaacccac tcgtgcaccc
    11161 aactgatctt cagcatcttt tactttcacc agcgtttctg ggtgagcaaa aacaggaagg
    11221 caaaatgccg caaaaaaggg aataagggcg acacggaaat gttgaatact catactcttc
    11281 ctttttcaat attattgaag catttatcag ggttattgtc tcatgagcgg atacatattt
    11341 gaatgtattt agaaaaataa acaaataggg gttccgcgca catttccccg aaaagtgcca
    11401 cctg
//
